Addgene plasmid #207466: pET19-TdTwt
Purpose: Bacterial expression of Terminal deoxynucleotidyl transferase (TdT)
Depositing lab: Jay Keasling. Depositing organization: Lawrence Berkeley National Laboratory. Publication: De novo DNA synthesis using polymerase-nucleotide conjugates. Palluk S, Arlow DH, de Rond T, Barthel S, Kang JS, Bector R, Baghdassarian HM, Truong AN, Kim PW, Singh AK, Hillson NJ, Keasling JD. Nat Biotechnol. 2018 Aug;36(7):645-650. doi: 10.1038/nbt.4173. Epub 2018 Jun 18. PubMed 29912208.
Backbone
  Vector backbone: pET19
  Vector type: Bacterial Expression
Growth in bacteria
  Bacterial resistance: Ampicillin, 100 μg/mL
  Growth temperature: 37°C
  Growth strain: DH10B
  Copy number: Low Copy
Gene/Insert
  Gene/Insert name: TdTwt
  Species: M. musculus (mouse)
  Entrez Gene: Dntt (a.k.a. Tdt)
  Tag / fusion protein: 10xHis (N terminal on insert)
  Cloning method: Unknown
Terms and licenses: Academic/Nonprofit Terms; Industry Terms: Not Available to Industry
How to cite: pET19-TdTwt was a gift from Jay Keasling (Addgene plasmid # 207466 ; http://n2t.net/addgene:207466 ; RRID:Addgene_207466)
