[The description below was written by a language model from this plasmid's Addgene catalogue record and pLannotate feature annotations shown in this document.]
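Description:
pET19-TdTwt is a 6,851 bp bacterial expression plasmid built on the pET19 backbone for producing mouse terminal deoxynucleotidyl transferase (TdT, gene Dntt) in E. coli. It replicates from a pBR322-type ColE1 origin. The backbone also retains the bom mobility region and the rop gene, which holds copy number down and fits the catalogue's low-copy designation. Selection is by ampicillin through the bla β-lactamase gene under its own promoter. Several short tetracycline-resistance fragments and the tet promoter are also annotated, but these are non-functional remnants of the pBR322 ancestry of pET vectors.

The expression cassette follows the standard T7lac design. A T7 promoter is followed immediately by a lac operator, then the efficient ribosome binding site from phage T7 gene 10, the tagged coding sequence, and a T7 terminator. The plasmid carries its own lacI gene, so the repressor keeps the promoter quiet until IPTG or lactose is added. Transcription also requires a host that supplies T7 RNA polymerase.

The catalogue lists an N-terminal 10xHis tag. The annotation tool registers only a short histidine-tag match just upstream of the insert, labelled as a fragment of a composite tag. The Dntt annotation is marked as a fragment of about 1.15 kb, suggesting that the insert may not span the full-length mouse protein, though the record does not define the boundaries. A small hit to a T7 gene 10-derived sequence lies between the insert and the terminator and is probably vector sequence rather than an intended fusion.

The "wt" name indicates the unmodified enzyme. The associated work concerns de novo DNA synthesis using polymerase–nucleotide conjugates, for which purified recombinant TdT is the template-independent polymerase.
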