Features (pLannotate 1.2.2; 20 found; start..end, strand, type, name):
    104..208     +  promoter       AmpR promoter: bla
    209..1069    +  CDS            AmpR: β-lactamase; bla; confers resistance to ampicillin, carbenicillin, and related antibiotics
   1240..1828    +  rep_origin     ori: high-copy-number ColE1/pMB1/pBR322/pUC origin of replication
   2013..2152    -  misc_feature   bom: basis of mobility region from pBR322
   2254..2445    -  CDS            rop: Rop protein, which maintains plasmids at low copy number; rop
   2462..2842    +  CDS            YPB1_ECOLX: Protein predicted: Swiss-Prot protein existence level 4. From Escherichia coli.
   3084..3708    -  CDS            TcR (fragment): tetracycline efflux protein; tet; confers resistance to tetracycline
   3723..3744    -  protein_bind   CAP binding site: CAP binding activates transcription in the presence of cAMP. E. coli catabolite activator protein
   3757..4839    -  CDS            lacI: lac repressor; lacI; The lac repressor binds to the lac operator to inhibit transcription in E. coli. This inhibition can be relieved by adding lactose or isopropyl-β-D-thiogalactopyranoside (IPTG).
   4840..4917    -  promoter       lacI promoter: lacI
   4925..5204    -  CDS            TcR (fragment): tetracycline efflux protein; tet; confers resistance to tetracycline
   5226..5244    +  promoter       T7 promoter: promoter for bacteriophage T7 RNA polymerase
   5245..5269    +  protein_bind   lac operator: The lac repressor binds to the lac operator to inhibit transcription in E. coli. This inhibition can be relieved by adding lactose or isopropyl-β-D-thiogalactopyranoside (IPTG). lac repressor encoded by lacI
   5284..5306    +  RBS            RBS: efficient ribosome binding site from bacteriophage T7 gene 10 (Olins and Rangwala, 1989)
   5319..5336    +  CDS            capTEV™ (fragment): composite tag for in vivo biotinylation, TEV protease cleavage, and 6xHis tagging
   5373..6521    +  CDS            Dntt (fragment): TDT_MOUSE - Also known as Tdt. Experimental evidence at protein level: Swiss-Prot protein existence level 1. [Isoform TDT-L]: 3'-to-5' DNA exonuclease. Involved in the generation of diversity in the antigen-binding region of immunoglobulin heavy and light chains and T-cell receptors during B- and T-cell development. Acts on single-stranded and double-stranded DNA with 3' or 5' extensions, but not on double-stranded DNA with blunt ends. Attenuates not only isoform TDT-S-catalyzed N addition, but also P (palindromic) addition in coding joins (PubMed:11938351). Lacks terminal transferase activity
   6535..6584    +  CDS            SET1 (fragment): solubility-enhancement tag derived from T7 phage gene 10B
   6592..6639    +  terminator     T7 terminator: transcription terminator for bacteriophage T7 RNA polymerase
   6662..6766    -  CDS            TcR (fragment): tetracycline efflux protein; tet; confers resistance to tetracycline
   6814..6842    -  promoter       tet promoter: E. coli promoter for tetracycline efflux protein gene
>Addgene plasmid #207466 | pET19-TdTwt | addgene full sequence | sequence record 407819 | Addgene NGS Result
TTCTTGAAGACGAAAGGGCCTCGTGATACGCCTATTTTTATAGGTTAATGTCATGATAATAATGGTTTCT
TAGACGTCAGGTGGCACTTTTCGGGGAAATGTGCGCGGAACCCCTATTTGTTTATTTTTCTAAATACATT
CAAATATGTATCCGCTCATGAGACAATAACCCTGATAAATGCTTCAATAATATTGAAAAAGGAAGAGTAT
GAGTATTCAACATTTCCGTGTCGCCCTTATTCCCTTTTTTGCGGCATTTTGCCTTCCTGTTTTTGCTCAC
CCAGAAACGCTGGTGAAAGTAAAAGATGCTGAAGATCAGTTGGGTGCACGAGTGGGTTACATCGAACTGG
ATCTCAACAGCGGTAAGATCCTTGAGAGTTTTCGCCCCGAAGAACGTTTTCCAATGATGAGCACTTTTAA
AGTTCTGCTATGTGGCGCGGTATTATCCCGTGTTGACGCCGGGCAAGAGCAACTCGGTCGCCGCATACAC
TATTCTCAGAATGACTTGGTTGAGTACTCACCAGTCACAGAAAAGCATCTTACGGATGGCATGACAGTAA
GAGAATTATGCAGTGCTGCCATAACCATGAGTGATAACACTGCGGCCAACTTACTTCTGACAACGATCGG
AGGACCGAAGGAGCTAACCGCTTTTTTGCACAACATGGGGGATCATGTAACTCGCCTTGATCGTTGGGAA
CCGGAGCTGAATGAAGCCATACCAAACGACGAGCGTGACACCACGATGCCTGCAGCAATGGCAACAACGT
TGCGCAAACTATTAACTGGCGAACTACTTACTCTAGCTTCCCGGCAACAATTAATAGACTGGATGGAGGC
GGATAAAGTTGCAGGACCACTTCTGCGCTCGGCCCTTCCGGCTGGCTGGTTTATTGCTGATAAATCTGGA
GCCGGTGAGCGTGGGTCTCGCGGTATCATTGCAGCACTGGGGCCAGATGGTAAGCCCTCCCGTATCGTAG
TTATCTACACGACGGGGAGTCAGGCAACTATGGATGAACGAAATAGACAGATCGCTGAGATAGGTGCCTC
ACTGATTAAGCATTGGTAACTGTCAGACCAAGTTTACTCATATATACTTTAGATTGATTTAAAACTTCAT
TTTTAATTTAAAAGGATCTAGGTGAAGATCCTTTTTGATAATCTCATGACCAAAATCCCTTAACGTGAGT
TTTCGTTCCACTGAGCGTCAGACCCCGTAGAAAAGATCAAAGGATCTTCTTGAGATCCTTTTTTTCTGCG
CGTAATCTGCTGCTTGCAAACAAAAAAACCACCGCTACCAGCGGTGGTTTGTTTGCCGGATCAAGAGCTA
CCAACTCTTTTTCCGAAGGTAACTGGCTTCAGCAGAGCGCAGATACCAAATACTGTCCTTCTAGTGTAGC
CGTAGTTAGGCCACCACTTCAAGAACTCTGTAGCACCGCCTACATACCTCGCTCTGCCAATCCTGTTACC
AGTGGCTGCTGCCAGTGGCGATAAGTCGTGTCTTACCGGGTTGGACTCAAGACGATAGTTACCGGATAAG
GCGCAGCGGTCGGGCTGAACGGGGGGTTCGTGCACACAGCCCAGCTTGGAGCGAACGACCTACACCGAAC
TGAGATACCTACAGCGTGAGCTATGAGAAAGCGCCACGCTTCCCGAAGGGAGAAAGGCGGACAGGTATCC
GGTAAGCGGCAGGGTCGGAACAGGAGAGCGCACGAGGGAGCTTCCAGGGGGAAACGCCTGGTATCTTTAT
AGTCCTGTCGGGTTTCGCCACCTCTGACTTGAGCGTCGATTTTTGTGATGCTCGTCAGGGGGGCGGAGCC
TATGGAAAAACGCCAGCAACGCGGCCTTTTTACGGTTCCTGGCCTTTTGCTGGCCTTTTGCTCACATGTT
CTTTCCTGCGTTATCCCCTGATTCTGTGGATAACCGTATTACCGCCTTTGAGTGAGCTGATACCGCTCGC
CGCAGCCGAACGACCGAGCGCAGCGAGTCAGTGAGCGAGGAAGCGGAGAGTGCCTGATGCGGTATTTTCT
CCTTACGCATCTGTGCGGTATTTCACACCGCAATGGTGCACTCTCAGTACAATCTGCTCTGATGCCGCAT
AGTTAAGCCAGTATACACTCCGCTATCGCTACGTGACTGGGTCATGGCTGCGCCCCGACACCCGCCAACA
CCCGCTGACGCGCCCTGACGGGCTTGTCTGCTCCCGGCATCCGCTTACAGACAAGCTGTGACCGTCTCCG
GGAGCTGCATGTGTCAGAGGTTTTCACCGTCATCACCGAAACGCGCGAGGCAGCTGCGGTAAAGCTCATC
AGCGTGGTCGTGAAGCGATTCACAGATGTCTGCCTGTTCATCCGCGTCCAGCTCGTTGAGTTTCTCCAGA
AGCGTTAATGTCTGGCTTCTGATAAAGCGGGCCATGTTAAGGGCGGTTTTTTCCTGTTTGGTCACTGATG
CCTCCGTGTAAGGGGGATTTCTGTTCATGGGGGTAATGATACCGATGAAACGAGAGAGGATGCTCACGAT
ACGGGTTACTGATGATGAACATGCCCGGTTACTGGAACGTTGTGAGGGTAAACAACTGGCGGTATGGATG
CGGCGGGACCAGAGAAAAATCACTCAGGGTCAATGCCAGCGCTTCGTTAATACAGATGTAGGTGTTCCAC
AGGGTAGCCAGCAGCATCCTGCGATGCAGATCCGGAACATAATGGTGCAGGGCGCTGACTTCCGCGTTTC
CAGACTTTACGAAACACGGAAACCGAAGACCATTCATGTTGTTGCTCAGGTCGCAGACGTTTTGCAGCAG
CAGTCGCTTCACGTTCGCTCGCGTATCGGTGATTCATTCTGCTAACCAGTAAGGCAACCCCGCCAGCCTA
GCCGGGTCCTCAACGACAGGAGCACGATCATGCGCACCCGTGGCCAGGACCCAACGCTGCCCGAGATGCG
CCGCGTGCGGCTGCTGGAGATGGCGGACGCGATGGATATGTTCTGCCAAGGGTTGGTTTGCGCATTCACA
GTTCTCCGCAAGAATTGATTGGCTCCAATTCTTGGAGTGGTGAATCCGTTAGCGAGGTGCCGCCGGCTTC
CATTCAGGTCGAGGTGGCCCGGCTCCATGCACCGCGACGCAACGCGGGGAGGCAGACAAGGTATAGGGCG
GCGCCTACAATCCATGCCAACCCGTTCCATGTGCTCGCCGAGGCGGCATAAATCGCCGTGACGATCAGCG
GTCCAATGATCGAAGTTAGGCTGGTAAGAGCCGCGAGCGATCCTTGAAGCTGTCCCTGATGGTCGTCATC
TACCTGCCTGGACAGCATGGCCTGCAACGCGGGCATCCCGATGCCGCCGGAAGCGAGAAGAATCATAATG
GGGAAGGCCATCCAGCCTCGCGTCGCGAACGCCAGCAAGACGTAGCCCAGCGCGTCGGCCGCCATGCCGG
CGATAATGGCCTGCTTCTCGCCGAAACGTTTGGTGGCGGGACCAGTGACGAAGGCTTGAGCGAGGGCGTG
CAAGATTCCGAATACCGCAAGCGACAGGCCGATCATCGTCGCGCTCCAGCGAAAGCGGTCCTCGCCGAAA
ATGACCCAGAGCGCTGCCGGCACCTGTCCTACGAGTTGCATGATAAAGAAGACAGTCATAAGTGCGGCGA
CGATAGTCATGCCCCGCGCCCACCGGAAGGAGCTGACTGGGTTGAAGGCTCTCAAGGGCATCGGTCGAGA
TCCCGGTGCCTAATGAGTGAGCTAACTTACATTAATTGCGTTGCGCTCACTGCCCGCTTTCCAGTCGGGA
AACCTGTCGTGCCAGCTGCATTAATGAATCGGCCAACGCGCGGGGAGAGGCGGTTTGCGTATTGGGCGCC
AGGGTGGTTTTTCTTTTCACCAGTGAGACGGGCAACAGCTGATTGCCCTTCACCGCCTGGCCCTGAGAGA
GTTGCAGCAAGCGGTCCACGCTGGTTTGCCCCAGCAGGCGAAAATCCTGTTTGATGGTGGTTAACGGCGG
GATATAACATGAGCTGTCTTCGGTATCGTCGTATCCCACTACCGAGATATCCGCACCAACGCGCAGCCCG
GACTCGGTAATGGCGCGCATTGCGCCCAGCGCCATCTGATCGTTGGCAACCAGCATCGCAGTGGGAACGA
TGCCCTCATTCAGCATTTGCATGGTTTGTTGAAAACCGGACATGGCACTCCAGTCGCCTTCCCGTTCCGC
TATCGGCTGAATTTGATTGCGAGTGAGATATTTATGCCAGCCAGCCAGACGCAGACGCGCCGAGACAGAA
CTTAATGGGCCCGCTAACAGCGCGATTTGCTGGTGACCCAATGCGACCAGATGCTCCACGCCCAGTCGCG
TACCGTCTTCATGGGAGAAAATAATACTGTTGATGGGTGTCTGGTCAGAGACATCAAGAAATAACGCCGG
AACATTAGTGCAGGCAGCTTCCACAGCAATGGCATCCTGGTCATCCAGCGGATAGTTAATGATCAGCCCA
CTGACGCGTTGCGCGAGAAGATTGTGCACCGCCGCTTTACAGGCTTCGACGCCGCTTCGTTCTACCATCG
ACACCACCACGCTGGCACCCAGTTGATCGGCGCGAGATTTAATCGCCGCGACAATTTGCGACGGCGCGTG
CAGGGCCAGACTGGAGGTGGCAACGCCAATCAGCAACGACTGTTTGCCCGCCAGTTGTTGTGCCACGCGG
TTGGGAATGTAATTCAGCTCCGCCATCGCCGCTTCCACTTTTTCCCGCGTTTTCGCAGAAACGTGGCTGG
CCTGGTTCACCACGCGGGAAACGGTCTGATAAGAGACACCGGCATACTCTGCGACATCGTATAACGTTAC
TGGTTTCACATTCACCACCCTGAATTGACTCTCTTCCGGGCGCTATCATGCCATACCGCGAAAGGTTTTG
CGCCATTCGATGGTGTCCGGGATCTCGACGCTCTCCCTTATGCGACTCCTGCATTAGGAAGCAGCCCAGT
AGTAGGTTGAGGCCGTTGAGCACCGCCGCCGCAAGGAATGGTGCATGCAAGGAGATGGCGCCCAACAGTC
CCCCGGCCACGGGGCCTGCCACCATACCCACGCCGAAACAAGCGCTCATGAGCCCGAAGTGGCGAGCCCG
ATCTTCCCCATCGGTGATGTCGGCGATATAGGCGCCAGCAACCGCACCTGTGGCGCCGGTGATGCCGGCC
ACGATGCGTCCGGCGTAGAGGATCGAGATCTCGATCCCGCGAAATTAATACGACTCACTATAGGGGAATT
GTGAGCGGATAACAATTCCCCTCTAGAAATAATTTTGTTTAACTTTAAGAAGGAGATATACCATGGGCCA
TCATCATCATCATCATCATCATCATCACAGCAGCGGCCATATCGACGACGACGACAAGCATATGTCACCG
AGTCCCGTTCCGGGTAGCCAGAACGTCCCTGCTCCGGCCGTGAAGAAGATCTCGCAGTACGCCTGCCAAC
GGCGGACCACTCTTAATAATTATAACCAACTGTTTACAGATGCGCTGGACATCTTAGCTGAAAACGATGA
GTTGCGTGAGAACGAGGGAAGTTGCCTTGCTTTCATGCGTGCGTCATCAGTTCTGAAGAGTTTACCTTTC
CCTATAACGAGTATGAAAGACACGGAGGGCATTCCCTGCTTAGGGGACAAAGTTAAGTCTATTATAGAAG
GGATAATTGAGGACGGTGAGAGTTCAGAAGCGAAGGCGGTACTGAATGACGAGCGTTACAAATCGTTCAA
GCTGTTTACATCGGTCTTCGGTGTGGGATTGAAGACTGCCGAAAAGTGGTTTAGAATGGGCTTTAGAACC
TTGAGCAAGATACAGAGCGACAAGTCGCTGCGTTTCACGCAAATGCAAAAGGCAGGTTTCTTGTACTACG
AGGACCTGGTCTCCTGTGTTAATAGACCTGAGGCCGAGGCGGTCTCCATGCTTGTAAAAGAAGCAGTTGT
TACGTTTTTGCCGGATGCTTTGGTGACCATGACCGGCGGCTTCCGTAGAGGGAAGATGACTGGGCATGAT
GTGGATTTCCTGATTACCTCCCCGGAGGCCACGGAGGACGAAGAGCAGCAGTTACTTCATAAAGTCACAG
ATTTCTGGAAACAGCAAGGGCTTTTACTTTATTGCGACATCTTGGAGTCTACATTTGAAAAGTTTAAACA
ACCATCGCGCAAAGTTGATGCTCTTGACCACTTTCAGAAGTGCTTCCTGATATTGAAGTTGGATCATGGT
CGGGTGCACTCAGAGAAGTCTGGCCAGCAGGAGGGCAAAGGCTGGAAGGCAATACGGGTTGATCTTGTGA
TGTGTCCCTATGACCGTAGAGCCTTTGCATTGCTTGGGTGGACGGGTTCCCGCCAATTTGAAAGAGATTT
AAGACGTTATGCCACCCACGAAAGAAAAATGATGCTGGATAACCACGCACTGTATGACCGCACAAAGCGG
GTGTTTCTTGAGGCGGAGTCAGAAGAAGAGATCTTTGCGCACTTAGGTTTAGACTACATCGAGCCGTGGG
AACGTAACGCCTAATAAGGATCCGGCTGCTAACAAAGCCCGAAAGGAAGCTGAGTTGGCTGCTGCCACCG
CTGAGCAATAACTAGCATAACCCCTTGGGGCCTCTAAACGGGTCTTGAGGGGTTTTTTGCTGAAAGGAGG
AACTATATCCGGATATCCCGCAAGAGGCCCGGCAGTACCGGCATAACCAAGCCTATGCCTACAGCATCCA
GGGTGACGGTGCCGAGGATGACGATGAGCGCATTGTTAGATTTCATACACGGTGCCTGACTGCGTTAGCA
ATTTAACTGTGATAAACTACCGCATTAAAGCTTATCGATGATAAGCTGTCAAACATGAGAA
